Addgene plasmid #42748: TAL3285
Depositing lab: Keith Joung. Depositing organization: Massachusetts General Hospital. Publication: Targeted gene disruption in somatic zebrafish cells using engineered TALENs. Sander JD, Cade L, Khayter C, Reyon D, Peterson RT, Joung JK, Yeh JR. Nat Biotechnol. 2011 Aug 5;29(8):697-8. doi: 10.1038/nbt.1934. PubMed 21822241.
Backbone
  Vector backbone: JDS74
  Backbone manufacturer: Addgene plasmid #32288
  Backbone size w/o insert (bp): 6447
  Vector type: Mammalian Expression ; T7
Growth in bacteria
  Bacterial resistance: Ampicillin, 100 μg/mL
  Growth temperature: 37°C
  Growth strain: XL1 Blue
  Copy number: High Copy
Gene/Insert
  Gene/Insert name: ZebrafishCommunity-hist2h3ca1-right (alt name: hist2h3ca1)
  Species: D. rerio (zebrafish)
  Insert size (bp): 1640
  Entrez Gene: hist2h3ca1 (a.k.a. cb654, si:dkey-23a13.21)
  Promoter: CMV
  Tag / fusion protein: 3X Flag (N terminal on backbone); WT FOKI (C terminal on backbone)
  Cloning method: Restriction Enzyme; 5′ cloning site N/A (destroyed during cloning); 3′ cloning site N/A (destroyed during cloning)
  Sequencing primers: 5′ CMV-F; 3′ BGH-rev
Terms and licenses: Academic/Nonprofit Terms; Industry Terms: Not Available to Industry
Depositor comments: Target binding site: TGATGGTGACCCTCTTGG It is strongly recommended that users perform a diagnostic digest to verify this plasmid prior to use. For example, a double digest of the plasmid with BamHI and KpnI should result in two bands at 2.3kb and 5.8kb.
How to cite: TAL3285 was a gift from Keith Joung (Addgene plasmid # 42748 ; http://n2t.net/addgene:42748 ; RRID:Addgene_42748)
