[The description below was written by a language model from this plasmid's Addgene catalogue record.]
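Description:
TAL3285 is a TALEN expression plasmid built on the JDS74 backbone (about 6.4 kb without insert), a vector catalogued for mammalian expression that also supports T7-driven transcription. It is maintained in E. coli as a high-copy plasmid under ampicillin selection. The record does not include a feature table, so the origin of replication and other backbone elements are not itemised, although the listed sequencing primers suggest that the coding region lies between a CMV promoter and a BGH polyadenylation region.

The insert, roughly 1.6 kb, is an engineered TAL effector repeat array designated as the "right" half-site binder for the zebrafish histone gene hist2h3ca1. It is a designed DNA-binding domain directed at a site in that gene rather than a copy of the gene itself. The array was cloned by restriction enzyme methods that destroyed the cloning sites, placing it in frame with backbone-encoded elements: an N-terminal 3X FLAG tag for detection and a C-terminal wild-type FokI nuclease domain. Because FokI cleaves only as a dimer, this construct is meant to be used with a partner "left" TALEN binding the adjacent half-site, so that the two monomers together create a double-strand break whose error-prone repair can disrupt the target locus.

The CMV promoter allows direct expression in transfected cells. The T7 designation implies that mRNA can be made by in vitro transcription, which would suit injection into zebrafish embryos and fits the associated work on targeted gene disruption in somatic zebrafish cells. The insert name suggests it belongs to a set of TALENs made for the zebrafish research community.
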