>Addgene plasmid #42748 | TAL3285 | depositor partial sequence | sequence record 57868 | TAL3285 sequence 2430 bps
TCTAGAGCTAGCACCATGGACTACAAAGACCATGACGGTGATTATAAAGATCATGACATCGATTACAAGG
ATGACGATGACAAGATGGCCCCCAAGAAGAAGAGGAAGGTGGGCATTCACCGCGGGGTACCTATGGTGGA
CTTGAGGACACTCGGTTATTCGCAACAGCAACAGGAGAAAATCAAGCCTAAGGTCAGGAGCACCGTCGCG
CAACACCACGAGGCGCTTGTGGGGCATGGCTTCACTCATGCGCATATTGTCGCGCTTTCACAGCACCCTG
CGGCGCTTGGGACGGTGGCTGTCAAATACCAAGATATGATTGCGGCCCTGCCCGAAGCCACGCACGAGGC
AATTGTAGGGGTCGGTAAACAGTGGTCGGGAGCGCGAGCACTTGAGGCGCTGCTGACTGTGGCGGGTGAG
CTTAGGGGGCCTCCGCTCCAGCTCGACACCGGGCAGCTGCTGAAGATCGCGAAGAGAGGGGGAGTAACAG
CGGTAGAGGCAGTGCACGCCTGGCGCAATGCGCTCACCGGGGCCCCCTTGAACCTGACCCCAGACCAGGT
AGTCGCAATCGCGAACAATAATGGGGGAAAGCAAGCCCTGGAAACCGTGCAAAGGTTGTTGCCGGTCCTT
TGTCAAGACCACGGCCTTACACCGGAGCAAGTCGTGGCCATTGCAAGCAACATCGGTGGCAAACAGGCTC
TTGAGACGGTTCAGAGACTTCTCCCAGTTCTCTGTCAAGCCCACGGGCTGACTCCCGATCAAGTTGTAGC
GATTGCGTCCAACGGTGGAGGGAAACAAGCATTGGAGACTGTCCAACGGCTCCTTCCCGTGTTGTGTCAA
GCCCACGGTTTGACGCCTGCACAAGTGGTCGCCATCGCCAACAACAACGGCGGTAAGCAGGCGCTGGAAA
CAGTACAGCGCCTGCTGCCTGTACTGTGCCAGGATCATGGACTGACCCCAGACCAGGTAGTCGCAATCGC
GAACAATAATGGGGGAAAGCAAGCCCTGGAAACCGTGCAAAGGTTGTTGCCGGTCCTTTGTCAAGACCAC
GGCCTTACACCGGAGCAAGTCGTGGCCATTGCAAGCAATGGGGGTGGCAAACAGGCTCTTGAGACGGTTC
AGAGACTTCTCCCAGTTCTCTGTCAAGCCCACGGGCTGACTCCCGATCAAGTTGTAGCGATTGCGAATAA
CAATGGAGGGAAACAAGCATTGGAGACTGTCCAACGGCTCCTTCCCGTGTTGTGTCAAGCCCACGGTTTG
ACGCCTGCACAAGTGGTCGCCATCGCCTCCAATATTGGCGGTAAGCAGGCGCTGGAAACAGTACAGCGCC
TGCTGCCTGTACTGTGCCAGGATCATGGACTGACCCCAGACCAGGTAGTCGCAATCGCGTCACATGACGG
GGGAAAGCAAGCCCTGGAAACCGTGCAAAGGTTGTTGCCGGTCCTTTGTCAAGACCACGGCCTTACACCG
GAGCAAGTCGTGGCCATTGCATCCCACGACGGTGGCAAACAGGCTCTTGAGACGGTTCAGAGACTTCTCC
CAGTTCTCTGTCAAGCCCACGGGCTGACTCCCGATCAAGTTGTAGCGATTGCGTCGCATGACGGAGGGAA
ACAAGCATTGGAGACTGTCCAACGGCTCCTTCCCGTGTTGTGTCAAGCCCACGGTTTGACGCCTGCACAA
GTGGTCGCCATCGCCTCGAATGGCGGCGGTAAGCAGGCGCTGGAAACAGTACAGCGCCTGCTGCCTGTAC
TGTGCCAGGATCATGGACTGACCCCAGACCAGGTAGTCGCAATCGCGTCACATGACGGGGGAAAGCAAGC
CCTGGAAACCGTGCAAAGGTTGTTGCCGGTCCTTTGTCAAGACCACGGCCTTACACCGGAGCAAGTCGTG
GCCATTGCAAGCAATGGGGGTGGCAAACAGGCTCTTGAGACGGTTCAGAGACTTCTCCCAGTTCTCTGTC
AAGCCCACGGGCTGACTCCCGATCAAGTTGTAGCGATTGCGTCCAACGGTGGAGGGAAACAAGCATTGGA
GACTGTCCAACGGCTCCTTCCCGTGTTGTGTCAAGCCCACGGTTTGACGCCTGCACAAGTGGTCGCCATC
GCCAACAACAACGGCGGTAAGCAGGCGCTGGAAACAGTACAGCGCCTGCTGCCTGTACTGTGCCAGGATC
ATGGACTGACACCCGAACAGGTGGTCGCCATTGCTAATAATAACGGAGGACGGCCAGCCTTGGAGTCCAT
CGTAGCCCAATTGTCCAGGCCCGATCCCGCGTTGGCTGCGTTAACGAATGACCATCTGGTGGCGTTGGCA
TGTCTTGGTGGACGACCCGCGCTCGATGCAGTCAAAAAGGGTCTGCCTCATGCTCCCGCATTGATCAAAA
GAACCAACCGGCGGATTCCCGAGAGAACTTCCCATCGAGTCGCGGGATCC
