>Addgene plasmid #42748 | TAL3285 | addgene partial sequence | sequence record 61080 | JDS-TALEN-F 5'-TAGGGGTCGGTAAACAGTGG-3'
TGTGGCGGGTGAGCTTAGGGGGCCTCCGCTCCAGCTCGACACCGGGCAGCTGCTGAAGATCGCGAAGAGA
GGGGGAGTAACAGCGGTAGAGGCAGTGCACGCCTGGCGCAATGCGCTCACCGGGGCCCCCTTGAACCTGA
CCCCAGACCAGGTAGTCGCAATCGCGAACAATAATGGGGGAAAGCAAGCCCTGGAAACCGTGCAAAGGTT
GTTGCCGGTCCTTTGTCAAGACCACGGCCTTACACCGGAGCAAGTCGTGGCCATTGCAAGCAACATCGGT
GGCAAACAGGCTCTTGAGACGGTTCAGAGACTTCTCCCAGTTCTCTGTCAAGCCCACGGGCTGACTCCCG
ATCAAGTTGTAGCGATTGCGTCCAACGGTGGAGGGAAACAAGCATTGGAGACTGTCCAACGGCTCCTTCC
CGTGTTGTGTCAAGCCCACGGTTTGACGCCTGCACAAGTGGTCGCCATCGCCAACAACAACGGCGGTAAG
CAGGCGCTGGAAACAGTACAGCGCCTGCTGCCTGTACTGTGCCAGGATCATGGACTGACCCCAGACCAGG
TAGTCGCAATCGCGAACAATAATGGGGGAAAGCAAGCCCTGGAAACCGTGCAAAGGTTGTTGCCGGTCCT
TTGTCAAGACCACGGCCTTACACCGGAGCAAGTCGTGGCCATTGCAAGCAATGGGGGTGGCAAACAGGCT
CTTGAGACGGTTCAGAGACTTCTCCCAGTTCTCTGTCAAGCCCACGGGCTGACTCCCGATCAAGTTGTAG
CGATTGCGAATAACAATGGAGGGAAACAAGCATTGGAGACTGTCCAACGGCTCCTTCCCGTGTTGTGTCA
AGCCCACGGTTTGACGCCTGCACAAGTGGTCGCCATCGCCTCCAATATTGGCGGTAAGCAGGCGCTGGAA
ACAGTACAGCGCCTGCTGCCTGTACTGTGCC
